Addgene plasmid #187420: MON
Purpose: Expresses Na,K-ATPase (ATP1A1 and ATP1B1 in pFastBac Dual vector) in insect cells
Depositing lab: Susanne Dobler. Depositing organization: Universitaet Hamburg. Publication: Constraints on the evolution of toxin-resistant Na,K-ATPases have limited dependence on sequence divergence. Mohammadi S, Herrera-Alvarez S, Yang L, Rodriguez-Ordonez MDP, Zhang K, Storz JF, Dobler S, Crawford AJ, Andolfatto P. PLoS Genet. 2022 Aug 16;18(8):e1010323. doi: 10.1371/journal.pgen.1010323. eCollection 2022 Aug. PubMed 35972957.
Backbone
  Vector backbone: pFastBac Dual
  Backbone manufacturer: Thermo Fisher (Invitrogen)
  Backbone size w/o insert (bp): 5238
  Vector type: Insect Expression
Growth in bacteria
  Bacterial resistance: Ampicillin, 100 μg/mL
  Growth temperature: 37°C
  Growth strain: DH5alpha
  Copy number: Unknown
Gene/Insert 1
  Gene/Insert name: ATP1A1
  Species: Varanus exanthematicus
  Insert size (bp): 3069
  GenBank ID: MT928184
  Promoter: PH
  Cloning method: Gibson Cloning
  Sequencing primers: 5′ ATTCCGGATTATTCATACCGTCCCACCATCG; 3′ GTGGTATGGCTGATTATGATCCTCTAGTACTTCTC
Gene/Insert 2
  Gene/Insert name: ATP1B1
  Species: Varanus exanthematicus
  Insert size (bp): 920
  GenBank ID: ON168936
  Promoter: p10
  Cloning method: Restriction Enzyme; 5′ cloning site XhoI (unknown if destroyed); 3′ cloning site PaeI (unknown if destroyed)
  Sequencing primers: 5′ CGGGTTCCTTCCGGTATTGTCTCCTTC; 3′ ACGGACCTTTAATTCAACCCAACACAATATA
Terms and licenses: Academic/Nonprofit Terms; Industry Terms: Not Available to Industry
Depositor comments: Please visit https://doi.org/10.1101/2021.11.29.470343 for bioRxiv preprint.
How to cite: MON was a gift from Susanne Dobler (Addgene plasmid # 187420 ; http://n2t.net/addgene:187420 ; RRID:Addgene_187420)
