[The description below was written by a language model from this plasmid's Addgene catalogue record and pLannotate feature annotations shown in this document.]
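Description:
MON is a baculovirus donor plasmid built on the pFastBac Dual backbone for co-expressing both subunits of the Na,K-ATPase from the savannah monitor lizard, Varanus exanthematicus, in insect cells. The sequenced plasmid is about 9.3 kb. In bacteria it replicates from a high-copy ColE1/pUC-type origin and is selected with ampicillin through the β-lactamase gene. An f1 phage origin is also present.

The payload lies between the Tn7R and Tn7L ends of a mini-Tn7 element, which in the Bac-to-Bac system allows site-specific transposition of the whole cassette into a baculovirus shuttle genome (bacmid) maintained in E. coli. Within this transposable segment, a gentamicin acetyltransferase gene driven by the Pc integron promoter provides selection for transposed bacmids.

The two baculovirus very-late promoters sit back to back and fire in opposite directions. The polyhedrin promoter drives ATP1A1, the roughly 3.1 kb catalytic alpha subunit, terminated by the SV40 polyadenylation signal. The p10 promoter drives ATP1B1, the roughly 0.9 kb non-catalytic beta subunit needed for assembly and membrane delivery of alpha/beta heterodimers, terminated by the HSV thymidine kinase polyadenylation signal. The automated annotation labels these reading frames by their nearest Swiss-Prot homologues (rabbit and chicken), but the catalogue entry identifies both as Varanus sequences. No epitope or purification tags are annotated.

Delivering both genes from one recombinant virus ensures that infected cells produce both subunits together. According to the associated publication title, the construct belongs to a study of how toxin-resistant Na,K-ATPases evolve, where recombinant pumps from different species are presumably characterised functionally.
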