Features (pLannotate 1.2.2; 18 found; start..end, strand, type, name):
     81..97      +  CDS            lacZα (fragment): LacZα fragment of β-galactosidase; lacZ fragment
    102..556     +  rep_origin     f1 ori (sequence partly withheld): f1 bacteriophage origin of replication; arrow indicates direction of (+) strand synthesis
    582..686     +  promoter       AmpR promoter: bla
    687..1547    +  CDS            AmpR: β-lactamase; bla; confers resistance to ampicillin, carbenicillin, and related antibiotics
   1718..2306    +  rep_origin     ori: high-copy-number ColE1/pMB1/pBR322/pUC origin of replication
   2492..2543    -  misc_feature   bom (fragment): basis of mobility region from pBR322
   2611..2835    -  mobile_element Tn7R: mini-Tn7 element (right end of the Tn7 transposon) Tn7
   2902..3435    -  CDS            GmR: gentamycin acetyltransferase; aacC1; confers resistance to gentamycin
   3624..3652    -  promoter       Pc promoter: intI1 (promoter lies within the coding sequence); class 1 integron promoter
   3630..3989    -  CDS            YPR2_ECOLX (fragment): Protein predicted: Swiss-Prot protein existence level 4. From Escherichia coli.
   4160..4208    -  polyA_signal   HSV TK poly(A) signal: herpes simplex virus thymidine kinase polyadenylation signal (Cole and Stacy, 1985)
   4288..5205    -  CDS            ATP1B1: AT1B1_CHICK - Experimental evidence at protein level: Swiss-Prot protein existence level 1. This is the non-catalytic component of the active enzyme, which catalyzes the hydrolysis of ATP coupled with the exchange of Na(+) and K(+) ions across the plasma membrane. The beta subunit regulates, through assembly of alpha/beta heterodimers, the number of sodium pumps transported to the plasma membrane. From Gallus gallus (Chicken).
   5240..5349    -  promoter       p10 promoter: baculovirus promoter for expression in insect cells
   5373..5464    +  promoter       polyhedrin promoter: polh from Autographa californica; promoter for the baculovirus polyhedrin gene
   5604..8669    +  CDS            ATP1A1: AT1A1_RABIT - Experimental evidence at protein level: Swiss-Prot protein existence level 1. This is the catalytic component of the active enzyme, which catalyzes the hydrolysis of ATP coupled with the exchange of sodium and potassium ions across the plasma membrane. This action creates the electrochemical gradient of sodium and potassium ions, providing the energy for active transport of various nutrients (By similarity). May contribute to blood-heart barrier properties of endocardial endothelium and may control cardiac performance via endothelial Na(+)/H(+) exchange (PubMed:11738066). From Or
   8790..8873    +  CDS            large T antigen (fragment): large T antigen from SV40 (simian virus 40)
   8896..9030    +  polyA_signal   SV40 poly(A) signal: SV40 polyadenylation signal
   9059..9224    -  mobile_element Tn7L: mini-Tn7 element (left end of the Tn7 transposon) Tn7
>Addgene plasmid #187420 | MON | addgene full sequence | sequence record 385174 | Addgene NGS Result
TTCTCTGTCACAGAATGAAAATTTTTCTGTCATCTCTTCGTTATTAATGTTTGTAATTGACTGAATATCA
ACGCTTATTTGCAGCCTGAATGGCGAATGGG
[124 nt withheld, positions 102-225]
C
[91 nt withheld, positions 227-317]
A
[49 nt withheld, positions 319-367]
CCTTTGACGTTGGAGTCCACGTTCTT
[37 nt withheld, positions 394-430]
ACCCTATCTCGGTCTATTCTTTTGATTTATAAGGGATTTTGCCGATTTCGGCCTATTGGTTAAAAAATGA
GCTGATTTAACAAAAATTTAACGCGAATTTTAACAAAATATTAACGCTTACAATTTAGGTGGCACTTTTC
GGGGAAATGTGCGCGGAACCCCTATTTGTTTATTTTTCTAAATACATTCAAATATGTATCCGCTCATGAG
ACAATAACCCTGATAAATGCTTCAATAATATTGAAAAAGGAAGAGTATGAGTATTCAACATTTCCGTGTC
GCCCTTATTCCCTTTTTTGCGGCATTTTGCCTTCCTGTTTTTGCTCACCCAGAAACGCTGGTGAAAGTAA
AAGATGCTGAAGATCAGTTGGGTGCACGAGTGGGTTACATCGAACTGGATCTCAACAGCGGTAAGATCCT
TGAGAGTTTTCGCCCCGAAGAACGTTTTCCAATGATGAGCACTTTTAAAGTTCTGCTATGTGGCGCGGTA
TTATCCCGTATTGACGCCGGGCAAGAGCAACTCGGTCGCCGCATACACTATTCTCAGAATGACTTGGTTG
AGTACTCACCAGTCACAGAAAAGCATCTTACGGATGGCATGACAGTAAGAGAATTATGCAGTGCTGCCAT
AACCATGAGTGATAACACTGCGGCCAACTTACTTCTGACAACGATCGGAGGACCGAAGGAGCTAACCGCT
TTTTTGCACAACATGGGGGATCATGTAACTCGCCTTGATCGTTGGGAACCGGAGCTGAATGAAGCCATAC
CAAACGACGAGCGTGACACCACGATGCCTGTAGCAATGGCAACAACGTTGCGCAAACTATTAACTGGCGA
ACTACTTACTCTAGCTTCCCGGCAACAATTAATAGACTGGATGGAGGCGGATAAAGTTGCAGGACCACTT
CTGCGCTCGGCCCTTCCGGCTGGCTGGTTTATTGCTGATAAATCTGGAGCCGGTGAGCGTGGGTCTCGCG
GTATCATTGCAGCACTGGGGCCAGATGGTAAGCCCTCCCGTATCGTAGTTATCTACACGACGGGGAGTCA
GGCAACTATGGATGAACGAAATAGACAGATCGCTGAGATAGGTGCCTCACTGATTAAGCATTGGTAACTG
TCAGACCAAGTTTACTCATATATACTTTAGATTGATTTAAAACTTCATTTTTAATTTAAAAGGATCTAGG
TGAAGATCCTTTTTGATAATCTCATGACCAAAATCCCTTAACGTGAGTTTTCGTTCCACTGAGCGTCAGA
CCCCGTAGAAAAGATCAAAGGATCTTCTTGAGATCCTTTTTTTCTGCGCGTAATCTGCTGCTTGCAAACA
AAAAAACCACCGCTACCAGCGGTGGTTTGTTTGCCGGATCAAGAGCTACCAACTCTTTTTCCGAAGGTAA
CTGGCTTCAGCAGAGCGCAGATACCAAATACTGTTCTTCTAGTGTAGCCGTAGTTAGGCCACCACTTCAA
GAACTCTGTAGCACCGCCTACATACCTCGCTCTGCTAATCCTGTTACCAGTGGCTGCTGCCAGTGGCGAT
AAGTCGTGTCTTACCGGGTTGGACTCAAGACGATAGTTACCGGATAAGGCGCAGCGGTCGGGCTGAACGG
GGGGTTCGTGCACACAGCCCAGCTTGGAGCGAACGACCTACACCGAACTGAGATACCTACAGCGTGAGCT
ATGAGAAAGCGCCACGCTTCCCGAAGGGAGAAAGGCGGACAGGTATCCGGTAAGCGGCAGGGTCGGAACA
GGAGAGCGCACGAGGGAGCTTCCAGGGGGAAACGCCTGGTATCTTTATAGTCCTGTCGGGTTTCGCCACC
TCTGACTTGAGCGTCGATTTTTGTGATGCTCGTCAGGGGGGCGGAGCCTATGGAAAAACGCCAGCAACGC
GGCCTTTTTACGGTTCCTGGCCTTTTGCTGGCCTTTTGCTCACATGTTCTTTCCTGCGTTATCCCCTGAT
TCTGTGGATAACCGTATTACCGCCTTTGAGTGAGCTGATACCGCTCGCCGCAGCCGAACGACCGAGCGCA
GCGAGTCAGTGAGCGAGGAAGCGGAAGAGCGCCTGATGCGGTATTTTCTCCTTACGCATCTGTGCGGTAT
TTCACACCGCATAGACCAGCCGCGTAACCTGGCAAAATCGGTTACGGTTGAGTAATAAATGGATGCCCTG
CGTAAGCGGGTGTGGGCGGACAATAAAGTCTTAAACTGAACAAAATAGATCTAAACTATGACAATAAAGT
CTTAAACTAGACAGAATAGTTGTAAACTGAAATCAGTCCAGTTATGCTGTGAAAAAGCATACTGGACTTT
TGTTATGGCTAAAGCAAACTCTTCATTTTCTGAAGTGCAAATTGCCCGTCGTATTAAAGAGGGGCGTGGC
CAAGGGCATGGTAAAGACTATATTCGCGGCGTTGTGACAATTTACCGAACAACTCCGCGGCCGGGAAGCC
GATCTCGGCTTGAACGAATTGTTAGGTGGCGGTACTTGGGTCGATATCAAAGTGCATCACTTCTTCCCGT
ATGCCCAACTTTGTATAGAGAGCCACTGCGGGATCGTCACCGTAATCTGCTTGCACGTAGATCACATAAG
CACCAAGCGCGTTGGCCTCATGCTTGAGGAGATTGATGAGCGCGGTGGCAATGCCCTGCCTCCGGTGCTC
GCCGGAGACTGCGAGATCATAGATATAGATCTCACTACGCGGCTGCTCAAACTTGGGCAGAACGTAAGCC
GCGAGAGCGCCAACAACCGCTTCTTGGTCGAAGGCAGCAAGCGCGATGAATGTCTTACTACGGAGCAAGT
TCCCGAGGTAATCGGAGTCCGGCTGATGTTGGGAGTAGGTGGCTACGTCTCCGAACTCACGACCGAAAAG
ATCAAGAGCAGCCCGCATGGATTTGACTTGGTCAGGGCCGAGCCTACATGTGCGAATGATGCCCATACTT
GAGCCACCTAACTTTGTTTTAGGGCGACTGCCCTGCTGCGTAACATCGTTGCTGCTGCGTAACATCGTTG
CTGCTCCATAACATCAAACATCGACCCACGGCGTAACGCGCTTGCTGCTTGGATGCCCGAGGCATAGACT
GTACAAAAAAACAGTCATAACAAGCCATGAAAACCGCCACTGCGCCGTTACCACCGCTGCGTTCGGTCAA
GGTTCTGGACCAGTTGCGTGAGCGCATACGCTACTTGCATTACAGTTTACGAACCGAACAGGCTTATGTC
AACTGGGTTCGTGCCTTCATCCGTTTCCACGGTGTGCGTCACCCGGCAACCTTGGGCAGCAGCGAAGTCG
AGGCATTTCTGTCCTGGCTGGCGAACGAGCGCAAGGTTTCGGTCTCCACGCATCGTCAGGCATTGGCGGC
CTTGCTGTTCTTCTACGGCAAGGTGCTGTGCACGGATCTGCCCTTGCTTCAGGAGATCGGTAGACCTCGG
CCGTCGCGGCGCTTGCCGGTGGTGCTGACCCCGGATGAAGTGGTTCGCATCCTCGGTTTTCTGGAAGGCG
AGCATCGTTTGTTCGCCCAGGACTCTAGCTATAGTTCTAGTGGTTGGCTACGTACCCGTAGTGGCTATGG
CAGGGCTTGCCGCCCCGACGTTGGCTGCGAGCCCTGGGCCTTCACCCGAACTTGGGGGTTGGGGTGGGGA
AAAGGAAGAAACGCGGGCGTATTGGTCCCAATGGGGTCTCGGTGGGGTATCGACAGAGTGCCAGCCCTGG
GACCGAACCCCGCGTTTATGAACAAACGACCCAACACCCGTGCGTTTTATTCTGTCTTTTTATTGCCGTC
ATAGCGCGGGTTCCTTCCGGTATTGTCTCCTTCCGTGTTTCAGTTAGCCTCCCCCATCTCCCGGTACCGC
ATGCTCAGCTGCTTTTTATGTCAAATTTCATATCAAAACGTCCCATGAAACGATCCTTGTCACTGTAGTG
GATGTTCTGAGCATAGGCCTTGCATTCGATACGCAACTCCATGTCGTAGGTCAGGTTGGTGAACTGCACG
GCCAAAAGGGGCTGGAGATACTTGGCCTGGAGGAGCTTGCCATAATACGGGTAGTATTGTAGAGGAAATC
CGCCATAGCCACCCATGCCATAGTATTGCACAGGGCCAATTTTGTCGAGATCTTCCTCTTTCTTAGCAGT
GCAATAGACAGGAATGATATTAGCATTGTATTTTGCTTGCAGGTCAGCCGGAAGGGAATCATTTGCTGGA
GGCTTTGGTATGAAGCCCAGAATCCTGTTGAGTTTGATGAGGACACAGGGCTTTCCATCTTTATAGCCAT
AATAAGGGTCATTTATTCCGGAGCAATTTTCCAGCCAGGCGCGATTGAACTTGCAAGATGGTAGCTTGCC
TCTAGAGGAGTCATAGGCACCTCTGTCTTTGGATGCAGAAGGTGTTTCCCCACAGGACTCAAACTCCATA
TCTGTATCTTTCTGCTGTGATATATTATAAGGTACAAGAAACTGGTCGAGTAGATTTGTGTATTTCTTGT
AGGTGCTGGGATCAGAAGGGTTGAAAGAAATCTCCATTTTAAGCACTTGGGGAACATTTGTCAGTCCTGG
GGGTGCAACTCGGTCCTGATACTTGGGCTGGAATTCGCTGATGGTGAGCAGCATGACTTGAATGGTCCCA
ATGAAGATACCTGCCAGGCAGCCGTAGAAGATCACATAGAAGAGGAGGATCTTAAACCAGCTGCCGCCGG
TCCTCCCCAGGAATTCCTTCTTCTCCGAGTTCCAGATGAATTTCTTCCAGTTGCCATCCCCTTCCTTTGC
TTTTCCGCGAGCCATCTCGAGATCCCGGGTGATCAAGTCTTCGTCGAGTGATTGTAAATAAAATGTAATT
TACAGTATAGTATTTTAATTAATATACAAATGATTTGATAATAATTCTTATTTAACTATAATATATTGTG
TTGGGTTGAATTAAAGGTCCGTATACTCCGGAATATTAATAGATCATGGAGATAATTAAAATGATAACCA
TCTCGCAAATAAATAAGTATTTTACTGTTTTCGTAACAGTTTTGTAATAAAAAAACCTATAAATATTCCG
GATTATTCATACCGTCCCACCATCGGGCGCGGATCCCGGTCCGAAGCGCGCGGAATTCAAAGGCCTACGT
CGACGAGCTCACCTATAGGGCGAATTGGCGGAAGGCCGTCAAGGCCTAGGCGCGCCAGTCGACATGGGCA
AAGGGACTGGACGTGACAAGTATGAGCCTGCAGCTACATCTGAGCATGGAGCCAAGAAGAAAAAGGGGAA
GAAAGAAAAGGATATGGATGAACTGAAAAAAGAAGTTGCACTGGATGACCACAAACTCAGCCTTGATGAG
CTTCATCGAAAATATGGAACGGATCTCAGCCGGGGTCTGACTCCTGCACGGGCTGCAGAGATACTGGCTC
GTGATGGCCCCAATGCTCTCACCCCTCCTCCCACGACCCCAGAATGGGTTAAATTCTGCAGGCAGCTCTT
TGGAGGCTTCTCCCTGTTGCTGTGGATAGGATCTATTCTTTGTTTTCTGGCATACGGTATTACAGCTGCA
ACTGAAGAGGAGGGAAATAACGATAATCTGTATCTGGGTGTTGTGTTGGCCGCTGTTGTCATCATAACTG
GGTGCTTCTCATACTACCAAGAAGCAAAGAGTTCAAAAATCATGGAGTCCTTCAAGAACATGGTGCCTCA
GCAAGCTCTGGTGATACGAAATGGAGAGAAGTTGAGCATCAATGCTGAAGGGGTGGTTGTTGGGGACCTA
GTGGAAGTGAAGGGAGGAGACAGAATCCCAGCTGACCTGAGGATCATTTCAGCCCATGGCTGCAAGGTGG
ATAACTCTTCTCTCACGGGTGAATCAGAACCTCAGACAAGGTCTCCAGACTTCACAAATGAAAACCCACT
GGAGACCAGAAATATCGCTTTCTTCTCTACCAACTGTGTTGAAGGTACTGCACGTGGTGTAGTCATTAAT
ACTGGTGACCGCACTGTGATGGGCCGTATTGCTTCATTGGCATCTGGACTGGAAGGGGGACAGACACCCA
TTTCTATAGAGATCGAGCATTTTATCCATATAATTACTGGGGTGGCTGTGTTCCTTGGCGTCTCCTTCTT
CATCCTTTCCCTGATCCTGGAGTACACTTGGCTGGAGGCTGTTATCTTTCTGATTGGCATCATTGTGGCC
AACGTTCCTGAGGGTCTGCTTGCTACAGTCACAGTATGTCTGACCCTAACAGCCAAGCGCATGGCTCGCA
AAAATTGTCTGGTGAAGAATTTGGAAGCCGTAGAAACCCTCGGCTCCACCTCCACAATCTGCTCTGACAA
AACAGGCACCCTGACTCAGAACCGCATGACAGTTGCCCACATGTGGTTTGACAACCAGATCCACGAAGCT
GACACTACAGAAAACCAGAGCGGTGCCTCTTTTGACAAGACATCTCCCACATGGACTGCTTTATCCAGAA
TTGCTGGACTTTGCAACCGGGCAGTGTTTCAGGCTAACCAAGAAAATGTTCCCATTCTGAAGAGGGCAGT
GGCAGGTGATGCCTCTGAATCAGCACTGCTGAAATGCATTGAACTCTGCTGTGGATCTGTCAAGGACCTG
CGGGAGAAGAACACCAAGGTGGTGGAGATACCATTCAACTCTACCAACAAATACCAACTGTCAATCCACA
AGAATGCAAACCCGGCAGAATCACGGTACCTGCTTGTGATGAAAGGAGCCCCAGAGAGAATCCTAGACCG
CTGCAGCACCATCCTGATGCATGGAAAAGAGCAACCCTTAGATGAAGAGGCCAGAGAAGCATTTCAGAAT
GCCTACCTTGAATTAGGTGGCCTGGGAGAGAGAGTACTGGGTTTTTGCCACTTGGCCCTGCCAGACGAAC
AGTTCCCTGAAGATTTCCAGTTTGATACAGATGATGTAAACTTCCCAGTGGACAAGCTCTGTTTTGTGGG
ATTGATTTCTATGATTGACCCTCCTCGTGCGGCTGTGCCTGATGCTGTTGGCAAATGCAGAAGTGCTGGA
ATAAAGGTTATTATGGTGACAGGAGACCATCCCATCACAGCTAAAGCCATTGCCAAAGGAGTTGGCATCA
TTTCTGAGGGCAACGAGACTGTGGAAGATATTGCTCTTCGCCTTAACATTCCTGTCAACCAGGTCAACCC
CAGGGATGCAAAAGCTTGTGTGATTCATGGCTCTGACTTGAAGGACATGAACAGTGAGCAGCTAGACGAT
ATCCTGAAACATCATACAGAAATAGTCTTTGCCAGAACTTCTCCTCAGCAGAAGCTTATCATTGTGGAAG
GCTGCCAACGACAGGGTGCTATTGTAGCCGTCACAGGTGATGGTGTGAATGATTCTCCTGCTCTGAAGAA
GGCAGACATTGGTGTTGCTATGGGCATTGCTGGGTCAGATGTCTCCAAACAAGCAGCTGACATGATTCTG
CTGGATGACAACTTTGCCTCTATTGTGACTGGGGTTGAAGAGGGTCGTCTGATTTTTGATAACCTGAAGA
AATCAATTGCTTATACCTTGACCAGTAACATCCCTGAGATTACACCTTTCCTCATCTTTATAATTGCCAA
CATCCCTCTACCACTCGGGACAGTCACCATCTTGTGCATTGACTTGGGCACCGACATGGTTCCTGCCATC
TCTCTGGCATATGAGCAAGCAGAAAGTGACATCATGAAGCGACAGCCCAGAAATCCCAAGACGGACAAAC
TCGTAAACGAAAGGCTAATCAGCATGGCTTATGGGCAGATTGGAATGATTCAAGCACTGGGAGGCTTCTT
CACATATTTTGTGATCCTGGCAGAAAACGGCTTCTTGCCATCATCCTTGTTAGGGATTAGAGTGGCATGG
GATGACCGATGGATTAATGATGTAGAAGACAGTTATGGACAGCAGTGGACATATGAGCAAAGGAAAATCG
TGGAATTCACTTGTCACACATCCTTCTTTGTCAGCATTGTGGTGGTGCAGTGGGCAGACTTGGTTATCTG
TAAGACCAGAAGGAATTCTGTCTTTCAGCAAGGAATGAAGAACAAGATCCTGATATTTGGTCTCTTTGAA
GAGACTGCCCTAGCTGCCTTCCTGTCTTACTGCCCTGGAATGGATGTTGCCTTGAGGATGTATCCTCTCA
AGCCGACTTGGTGGTTCTGTGCCTTCCCCTACTCTCTTCTCATCTTTGTGTATGATGAAGTAAGAAAACT
CATTCTTAGACGTAGCCCAGGAGGCTGGGTGGAAAAGGAAACCTACTACTAAGCGGCCGCTTTTAATTAA
CTGGCCTCATGGGCCTTCCGCTCACTGCCCGCTTTCCAGTGCGGCCGCTTTCGAATCTAGAGCCTGCAGT
CTCGACAAGCTTGTCGAGAAGTACTAGAGGATCATAATCAGCCATACCACATTTGTAGAGGTTTTACTTG
CTTTAAAAAACCTCCCACACCTCCCCCTGAACCTGAAACATAAAATGAATGCAATTGTTGTTGTTAACTT
GTTTATTGCAGCTTATAATGGTTACAAATAAAGCAATAGCATCACAAATTTCACAAATAAAGCATTTTTT
TCACTGCATTCTAGTTGTGGTTTGTCCAAACTCATCAATGTATCTTATCATGTCTGGATCTGATCACTGC
TTGAGCCTAGGAGATCCGAACCAGATAAGTGAAATCTAGTTCCAAACTATTTTGTCATTTTTAATTTTCG
TATTAGCTTACGACGCTACACCCAGTTCCCATCTATTTTGTCACTCTTCCCTAAATAATCCTTAAAAACT
CCATTTCCACCCCTCCCAGTTCCCAACTATTTTGTCCGCCCACAGCGGGGCATTTTTCTTCCTGTTATGT
TTTTAATCAAACATCCTGCCAACTCCATGTGACAAACCGTCATCTTCGGCTACTTT
