>Addgene plasmid #187420 | MON | depositor partial sequence | sequence record 363697 | ATP1B1 at p10 promoter
ATGGCTCGCGGAAAAGCAAAGGAAGGGGATGGCAACTGGAAGAAATTCATCTGGAACTCGGAGAAGAAGG
AATTCCTGGGGAGGACCGGCGGCAGCTGGTTTAAGATCCTCCTCTTCTATGTGATCTTCTACGGCTGCCT
GGCAGGTATCTTCATTGGGACCATTCAAGTCATGCTGCTCACCATCAGCGAATTCCAGCCCAAGTATCAG
GACCGAGTTGCACCCCCAGGACTGACAAATGTTCCCCAAGTGCTTAAAATGGAGATTTCTTTCAACCCTT
CTGATCCCAGCACCTACAAGAAATACACAAATCTACTCGACCAGTTTCTTGTACCTTATAATATATCACA
GCAGAAAGATACAGATATGGAGTTTGAGTCCTGTGGGGAAACACCTTCTGCATCCAAAGACAGAGGTGCC
TATGACTCCTCTAGAGGCAAGCTACCATCTTGCAAGTTCAATCGCGCCTGGCTGGAAAATTGCTCCGGAA
TAAATGACCCTTATTATGGCTATAAAGATGGAAAGCCCTGTGTCCTCATCAAACTCAACAGGATTCTGGG
CTTCATACCAAAGCCTCCAGCAAATGATTCCCTTCCGGCTGACCTGCAAGCAAAATACAATGCTAATATC
ATTCCTGTCTATTGCACTGCTAAGAAAGAGGAAGATCTCGACAAAATTGGCCCTGTGCAATACTATGGCA
TGGGTGGCTATGGCGGATTTCCTCTACAATACTACCCGTATTATGGCAAGCTCCTCCAGGCCAAGTATCT
CCAGCCCCTTTTGGCCGTGCAGTTCACCAACCTGACCTACGACATGGAGTTGCGTATCGAATGCAAGGCC
TATGCTCAGAACATCCACTACAGTGACAAGGATCGTTTCATGGGACGTTTTGATATGAAATTTGACATAA
AAAGCAGCTGA
