>Addgene plasmid #187420 | MON | depositor partial sequence | sequence record 363698 | ATP1A1 at PH promoter
ATGGGCAAAGGGACTGGACGTGACAAGTATGAGCCTGCAGCTACATCTGAGCATGGAGCCAAGAAGAAAA
AGGGGAAGAAAGAAAAGGATATGGATGAACTGAAAAAAGAAGTTGCACTGGATGACCACAAACTCAGCCT
TGATGAGCTTCATCGAAAATATGGAACGGATCTCAGCCGGGGTCTGACTCCTGCACGGGCTGCAGAGATA
CTGGCTCGTGATGGCCCCAATGCTCTCACCCCTCCTCCCACGACCCCAGAATGGGTTAAATTCTGCAGGC
AGCTCTTTGGAGGCTTCTCCCTGTTGCTGTGGATAGGATCTATTCTTTGTTTTCTGGCATACGGTATTAC
AGCTGCAACTGAAGAGGAGGGAAATAACGATAATCTGTATCTGGGTGTTGTGTTGGCCGCTGTTGTCATC
ATAACTGGGTGCTTCTCATACTACCAAGAAGCAAAGAGTTCAAAAATCATGGAGTCCTTCAAGAACATGG
TGCCTCAGCAAGCTCTGGTGATACGAAATGGAGAGAAGTTGAGCATCAATGCTGAAGGGGTGGTTGTTGG
GGACCTAGTGGAAGTGAAGGGAGGAGACAGAATCCCAGCTGACCTGAGGATCATTTCAGCCCATGGCTGC
AAGGTGGATAACTCTTCTCTCACGGGTGAATCAGAACCTCAGACAAGGTCTCCAGACTTCACAAATGAAA
ACCCACTGGAGACCAGAAATATCGCTTTCTTCTCTACCAACTGTGTTGAAGGTACTGCACGTGGTGTAGT
CATTAATACTGGTGACCGCACTGTGATGGGCCGTATTGCTTCATTGGCATCTGGACTGGAAGGGGGACAG
ACACCCATTTCTATAGAGATCGAGCATTTTATCCATATAATTACTGGGGTGGCTGTGTTCCTTGGCGTCT
CCTTCTTCATCCTTTCCCTGATCCTGGAGTACACTTGGCTGGAGGCTGTTATCTTTCTGATTGGCATCAT
TGTGGCCAACGTTCCTGAGGGTCTGCTTGCTACAGTCACAGTATGTCTGACCCTAACAGCCAAGCGCATG
GCTCGCAAAAATTGTCTGGTGAAGAATTTGGAAGCCGTAGAAACCCTCGGCTCCACCTCCACAATCTGCT
CTGACAAAACAGGCACCCTGACTCAGAACCGCATGACAGTTGCCCACATGTGGTTTGACAACCAGATCCA
CGAAGCTGACACTACAGAAAACCAGAGCGGTGCCTCTTTTGACAAGACATCTCCCACATGGACTGCTTTA
TCCAGAATTGCTGGACTTTGCAACCGGGCAGTGTTTCAGGCTAACCAAGAAAATGTTCCCATTCTGAAGA
GGGCAGTGGCAGGTGATGCCTCTGAATCAGCACTGCTGAAATGCATTGAACTCTGCTGTGGATCTGTCAA
GGACCTGCGGGAGAAGAACACCAAGGTGGTGGAGATACCATTCAACTCTACCAACAAATACCAACTGTCA
ATCCACAAGAATGCAAACCCGGCAGAATCACGGTACCTGCTTGTGATGAAAGGAGCCCCAGAGAGAATCC
TAGACCGCTGCAGCACCATCCTGATGCATGGAAAAGAGCAACCCTTAGATGAAGAGGCCAGAGAAGCATT
TCAGAATGCCTACCTTGAATTAGGTGGCCTGGGAGAGAGAGTACTGGGTTTTTGCCACTTGGCCCTGCCA
GACGAACAGTTCCCTGAAGATTTCCAGTTTGATACAGATGATGTAAACTTCCCAGTGGACAAGCTCTGTT
TTGTGGGATTGATTTCTATGATTGACCCTCCTCGTGCGGCTGTGCCTGATGCTGTTGGCAAATGCAGAAG
TGCTGGAATAAAGGTTATTATGGTGACAGGAGACCATCCCATCACAGCTAAAGCCATTGCCAAAGGAGTT
GGCATCATTTCTGAGGGCAACGAGACTGTGGAAGATATTGCTCTTCGCCTTAACATTCCTGTCAACCAGG
TCAACCCCAGGGATGCAAAAGCTTGTGTGATTCATGGCTCTGACTTGAAGGACATGAACAGTGAGCAGCT
AGACGATATCCTGAAACATCATACAGAAATAGTCTTTGCCAGAACTTCTCCTCAGCAGAAGCTTATCATT
GTGGAAGGCTGCCAACGACAGGGTGCTATTGTAGCCGTCACAGGTGATGGTGTGAATGATTCTCCTGCTC
TGAAGAAGGCAGACATTGGTGTTGCTATGGGCATTGCTGGGTCAGATGTCTCCAAACAAGCAGCTGACAT
GATTCTGCTGGATGACAACTTTGCCTCTATTGTGACTGGGGTTGAAGAGGGTCGTCTGATTTTTGATAAC
CTGAAGAAATCAATTGCTTATACCTTGACCAGTAACATCCCTGAGATTACACCTTTCCTCATCTTTATAA
TTGCCAACATCCCTCTACCACTCGGGACAGTCACCATCTTGTGCATTGACTTGGGCACCGACATGGTTCC
TGCCATCTCTCTGGCATATGAGCAAGCAGAAAGTGACATCATGAAGCGACAGCCCAGAAATCCCAAGACG
GACAAACTCGTAAACGAAAGGCTAATCAGCATGGCTTATGGGCAGATTGGAATGATTCAAGCACTGGGAG
GCTTCTTCACATATTTTGTGATCCTGGCAGAAAACGGCTTCTTGCCATCATCCTTGTTAGGGATTAGAGT
GGCATGGGATGACCGATGGATTAATGATGTAGAAGACAGTTATGGACAGCAGTGGACATATGAGCAAAGG
AAAATCGTGGAATTCACTTGTCACACATCCTTCTTTGTCAGCATTGTGGTGGTGCAGTGGGCAGACTTGG
TTATCTGTAAGACCAGAAGGAATTCTGTCTTTCAGCAAGGAATGAAGAACAAGATCCTGATATTTGGTCT
CTTTGAAGAGACTGCCCTAGCTGCCTTCCTGTCTTACTGCCCTGGAATGGATGTTGCCTTGAGGATGTAT
CCTCTCAAGCCGACTTGGTGGTTCTGTGCCTTCCCCTACTCTCTTCTCATCTTTGTGTATGATGAAGTAA
GAAAACTCATTCTTAGACGTAGCCCAGGAGGCTGGGTGGAAAAGGAAACCTACTACTAA
